Addgene plasmid #139359: Smp_076320
Purpose: pGEM T-easy Vector with S.mansoni gene Smp_076320 inserted
Depositing lab: John D. Chan. Depositing organization: Medical College of Wisconsin. Publication: Schistosoma mansoni alter transcription of immunomodulatory gene products following in vivo praziquantel exposure. McCusker P, Rohr CM, Chan JD. PLoS Negl Trop Dis. 2021 Mar 3;15(3):e0009200. doi: 10.1371/journal.pntd.0009200. eCollection 2021 Mar. PubMed 33657133.
Backbone
  Vector backbone: pGEM T-easy
  Backbone manufacturer: Promega
  Backbone size w/o insert (bp): 3015
  Total vector size (bp): 3801
  Vector type: Bacterial Expression
Growth in bacteria
  Bacterial resistance: Ampicillin, 100 μg/mL
  Growth temperature: 37°C
  Growth strain: DH5alpha
  Copy number: Unknown
Gene/Insert
  Gene/Insert name: Smp_076320
  Species: S. mansoni
  Insert size (bp): 786
  Promoter: T7/SP6
  Cloning method: Unknown
  Sequencing primers: 5′ ACACGAAAACAGCCGAGGAT; 3′ TGCATCAGTTCCAGCCACAA
Terms and licenses: Academic/Nonprofit Terms; Industry Terms: Not Available to Industry
How to cite: Smp_076320 was a gift from John D. Chan (Addgene plasmid # 139359 ; http://n2t.net/addgene:139359 ; RRID:Addgene_139359)
