[The description below was written by a language model from this plasmid's Addgene catalogue record and pLannotate feature annotations shown in this document.]
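Description:
Smp_076320 is a small E. coli cloning plasmid (about 3.8 kb) built on Promega's pGEM T-easy backbone and carrying a 786 bp fragment of the Schistosoma mansoni gene Smp_076320. It is maintained through a high-copy ColE1/pUC-type origin and selected with ampicillin through the β-lactamase gene and its native promoter. An f1 bacteriophage origin is also present, which allows single-stranded DNA to be rescued with helper phage. The cloning method is not recorded, although pGEM T-easy is normally used for T/A cloning of PCR products.

The insert lies in the multiple cloning region, which interrupts the lacZα coding sequence. The feature table accordingly shows only a lacZα fragment, along with the lac promoter, lac operator and CAP binding site that drive it in the parent vector for blue/white screening. The schistosome sequence itself is not annotated. It corresponds to the unannotated interval between the T7 promoter on one side and the SP6 promoter on the other. These two promoters face each other, so either strand of the insert can be transcribed in vitro with the matching phage RNA polymerase. The short hit to a hornet peptide next to the SP6 promoter, and the lacI, bom and RSF ori fragments, look like incidental annotation matches to backbone or insert sequence rather than functional elements.

The catalogue lists the vector as bacterial expression, but the layout is that of a cloning and in vitro transcription template. Flanking T7/SP6 promoters of this kind are commonly used to make sense or antisense riboprobes or double-stranded RNA. The record itself states only that the plasmid holds the cloned gene, and it does not say whether the fragment covers the full coding sequence.
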