Features (pLannotate 1.2.2; 14 found; start..end, strand, type, name):
      1..589     -  rep_origin     ori: high-copy-number ColE1/pMB1/pBR322/pUC origin of replication
    760..1620    -  CDS            AmpR: β-lactamase; bla; confers resistance to ampicillin, carbenicillin, and related antibiotics
   1621..1725    -  promoter       AmpR promoter: bla
   1752..1802    +  misc_feature   bom (fragment): basis of mobility region from pBR322
   1830..2258    -  rep_origin     f1 ori (sequence partly withheld): f1 bacteriophage origin of replication; arrow indicates direction of (+) strand synthesis
   2262..2419    -  CDS            lacZα (fragment): LacZα fragment of β-galactosidase; lacZ fragment
   2422..2440    +  promoter       T7 promoter: promoter for bacteriophage T7 RNA polymerase
   3283..3354    -  CDS            VESPI_VESMG (fragment): Experimental evidence at protein level: Swiss-Prot protein existence level 1. Shows contractile activity on isolated ileum smooth muscle. From Vespa magnifica (Hornet).
   3366..3384    -  promoter       SP6 promoter: promoter for bacteriophage SP6 RNA polymerase
   3426..3442    -  protein_bind   lac operator: The lac repressor binds to the lac operator to inhibit transcription in E. coli. This inhibition can be relieved by adding lactose or isopropyl-β-D-thiogalactopyranoside (IPTG). lac repressor encoded by lacI
   3450..3480    -  promoter       lac promoter: promoter for the E. coli lac operon
   3495..3516    -  protein_bind   CAP binding site: CAP binding activates transcription in the presence of cAMP. E. coli catabolite activator protein
   3529..3621    -  CDS            lacI (fragment): lac repressor; lacI; The lac repressor binds to the lac operator to inhibit transcription in E. coli. This inhibition can be relieved by adding lactose or isopropyl-β-D-thiogalactopyranoside (IPTG).
   3623..3756    -  rep_origin     RSF ori (fragment): Plasmids containing the RSF 1030 origin of replication can be propagated in E. coli cells that contain additional plasmids with compatible origins.
>Addgene plasmid #139359 | Smp_076320 | addgene full sequence | sequence record 296275 | Addgene NGS Result
TTTCCATAGGCTCCGCCCCCCTGACGAGCATCACAAAAATCGACGCTCAAGTCAGAGGTGGCGAAACCCG
ACAGGACTATAAAGATACCAGGCGTTTCCCCCTGGAAGCTCCCTCGTGCGCTCTCCTGTTCCGACCCTGC
CGCTTACCGGATACCTGTCCGCCTTTCTCCCTTCGGGAAGCGTGGCGCTTTCTCATAGCTCACGCTGTAG
GTATCTCAGTTCGGTGTAGGTCGTTCGCTCCAAGCTGGGCTGTGTGCACGAACCCCCCGTTCAGCCCGAC
CGCTGCGCCTTATCCGGTAACTATCGTCTTGAGTCCAACCCGGTAAGACACGACTTATCGCCACTGGCAG
CAGCCACTGGTAACAGGATTAGCAGAGCGAGGTATGTAGGCGGTGCTACAGAGTTCTTGAAGTGGTGGCC
TAACTACGGCTACACTAGAAGAACAGTATTTGGTATCTGCGCTCTGCTGAAGCCAGTTACCTTCGGAAAA
AGAGTTGGTAGCTCTTGATCCGGCAAACAAACCACCGCTGGTAGCGGTGGTTTTTTTGTTTGCAAGCAGC
AGATTACGCGCAGAAAAAAAGGATCTCAAGAAGATCCTTTGATCTTTTCTACGGGGTCTGACGCTCAGTG
GAACGAAAACTCACGTTAAGGGATTTTGGTCATGAGATTATCAAAAAGGATCTTCACCTAGATCCTTTTA
AATTAAAAATGAAGTTTTAAATCAATCTAAAGTATATATGAGTAAACTTGGTCTGACAGTTACCAATGCT
TAATCAGTGAGGCACCTATCTCAGCGATCTGTCTATTTCGTTCATCCATAGTTGCCTGACTCCCCGTCGT
GTAGATAACTACGATACGGGAGGGCTTACCATCTGGCCCCAGTGCTGCAATGATACCGCGAGACCCACGC
TCACCGGCTCCAGATTTATCAGCAATAAACCAGCCAGCCGGAAGGGCCGAGCGCAGAAGTGGTCCTGCAA
CTTTATCCGCCTCCATCCAGTCTATTAATTGTTGCCGGGAAGCTAGAGTAAGTAGTTCGCCAGTTAATAG
TTTGCGCAACGTTGTTGCCATTGCTACAGGCATCGTGGTGTCACGCTCGTCGTTTGGTATGGCTTCATTC
AGCTCCGGTTCCCAACGATCAAGGCGAGTTACATGATCCCCCATGTTGTGCAAAAAAGCGGTTAGCTCCT
TCGGTCCTCCGATCGTTGTCAGAAGTAAGTTGGCCGCAGTGTTATCACTCATGGTTATGGCAGCACTGCA
TAATTCTCTTACTGTCATGCCATCCGTAAGATGCTTTTCTGTGACTGGTGAGTACTCAACCAAGTCATTC
TGAGAATAGTGTATGCGGCGACCGAGTTGCTCTTGCCCGGCGTCAATACGGGATAATACCGCGCCACATA
GCAGAACTTTAAAAGTGCTCATCATTGGAAAACGTTCTTCGGGGCGAAAACTCTCAAGGATCTTACCGCT
GTTGAGATCCAGTTCGATGTAACCCACTCGTGCACCCAACTGATCTTCAGCATCTTTTACTTTCACCAGC
GTTTCTGGGTGAGCAAAAACAGGAAGGCAAAATGCCGCAAAAAAGGGAATAAGGGCGACACGGAAATGTT
GAATACTCATACTCTTCCTTTTTCAATATTATTGAAGCATTTATCAGGGTTATTGTCTCATGAGCGGATA
CATATTTGAATGTATTTAGAAAAATAAACAAATAGGGGTTCCGCGCACATTTCCCCGAAAAGTGCCACCT
GATGCGGTGTGAAATACCGCACAGATGCGTAAGGAGAAAATACCGCATCAGGAAATTGTAAGCGTTAATA
TTTTGTTAAAATTCGCGTTAAATTTTTGTTAAATCAGCTCATTTTTTAACCAATAGGCCGAAATCGGCAA
AATCCCTTATAAATCAAAAGAATAGACCGAGATAGGGT
[37 nt withheld, positions 1929-1965]
AAAGAACGTGGACTCCAACGTCAAAGG
[49 nt withheld, positions 1993-2041]
T
[91 nt withheld, positions 2043-2133]
G
[124 nt withheld, positions 2135-2258]
CCATTCGCCATTCAGGCTGCGCAACTGTTGGGAAGGGCGATCGGTGCGGGCCTCTTCGCTATTACGCCAG
CTGGCGAAAGGGGGATGTGCTGCAAGGCGATTAAGTTGGGTAACGCCAGGGTTTTCCCAGTCACGACGTT
GTAAAACGACGGCCAGTGAATTGTAATACGACTCACTATAGGGCGAATTGGGCCCGACGTCGCATGCTCC
CGGCCGCCATGGCGGCCGCGGGAATTCGATTACACGAAAACAGCCGAGGATATTTTAAGACAATTTTCTC
TGAAGTCTGCGAGTTTAGGCGACAGATAATGACTTCTTATACGCCTGAGAAAGAAGATTCAGAATTTACG
AAATTTTTAGAGGAAACTTCAGAAGATCATAGTTCAGAAGATGGAGAACGAGCATGTGGACCTTCAGAAT
CCAGTGAGTTGGACAACGACTCATCGATAGAACCATTCGGGGCCTTTGCACATGAGAACGCTTTATCTTT
TGTTTGTAATAGCAGTATAGATTTACAAGAAAATGGTCAAGTTCGAAATTCAAGTCCAAGAGATGTTCAA
AAAGTCAATAATATTTCTCCTCAAAATATGTTCGGTTACGACCCGACTGTAACAATTTTTAATGAAGGAG
AATCTATATTACAGAAGGATAATACTAGTAGTTTGCTTAGCCAGATTTTCACAAACGCAGCAGCGAATTT
TTTATCGAACTATAAACATTTAATTGAGAATCCATCACTTTGTAATATGAATGGAATATACCATTCTGAC
ACCGATGGATCGTATAAAAATCTTGATGAAAACAGTGGTGAAGTTTTGACAGAGGAATTAAACTCGAATG
GAACTTCGTCTTCGTACTTCACCGATGCTTCTAAAAACCTTGAATTGCCAACAAATGAAGATAATATGTT
TTACATTCCTTCAGTTTCAAACCGTTCTAACTGTTTGCCACTGCTAAATGCGTCTAAATCGTTCAGAAAG
ATTATTAATGGCTCTGACTGTTCATTTTTGTGGCTGGAACTGATGCAAATCACTAGTGAATTCGCGGCCG
CCTGCAGGTCGACCATATGGGAGAGCTCCCAACGCGTTGGATGCATAGCTTGAGTATTCTATAGTGTCAC
CTAAATAGCTTGGCGTAATCATGGTCATAGCTGTTTCCTGTGTGAAATTGTTATCCGCTCACAATTCCAC
ACAACATACGAGCCGGAAGCATAAAGTGTAAAGCCTGGGGTGCCTAATGAGTGAGCTAACTCACATTAAT
TGCGTTGCGCTCACTGCCCGCTTTCCAGTCGGGAAACCTGTCGTGCCAGCTGCATTAATGAATCGGCCAA
CGCGCGGGGAGAGGCGGTTTGCGTATTGGGCGCTCTTCCGCTTCCTCGCTCACTGACTCGCTGCGCTCGG
TCGTTCGGCTGCGGCGAGCGGTATCAGCTCACTCAAAGGCGGTAATACGGTTATCCACAGAATCAGGGGA
TAACGCAGGAAAGAACATGTGAGCAAAAGGCCAGCAAAAGGCCAGGAACCGTAAAAAGGCCGCGTTGCTG
GCGTT
