>Addgene plasmid #139359 | Smp_076320 | depositor partial sequence | sequence record 269572 | Insert
ACACGAAAACAGCCGAGGATATTTTAAGACAATTTTCTCTGAAGTCTGCGAGTTTAGGCGACAGATAATG
ACTTCTTATACGCCTGAGAAAGAAGATTCAGAATTTACGAAATTTTTAGAGGAAACTTCAGAAGATCATA
GTTCAGAAGATGGAGAACGAGCATGTGGACCTTCAGAATCCAGTGAGTTGGACAACGACTCATCGATAGA
ACCATTCGGGGCCTTTGCACATGAGAACGCTTTATCTTTTGTTTGTAATAGCAGTATAGATTTACAAGAA
AATGGTCAAGTTCGAAATTCAAGTCCAAGAGATGTTCAAAAAGTCAATAATATTTCTCCTCAAAATATGT
TCGGTTACGACCCGACTGTAACAATTTTTAATGAAGGAGAATCTATATTACAGAAGGATAATACTAGTAG
TTTGCTTAGCCAGATTTTCACAAACGCAGCAGCGAATTTTTTATCGAACTATAAACATTTAATTGAGAAT
CCATCACTTTGTAATATGAATGGAATATACCATTCTGACACCGATGGATCGTATAAAAATCTTGATGAAA
ACAGTGGTGAAGTTTTGACAGAGGAATTAAACTCGAATGGAACTTCGTCTTCGTACTTCACCGATGCTTC
TAAAAACCTTGAATTGCCAACAAATGAAGATAATATGTTTTACATTCCTTCAGTTTCAAACCGTTCTAAC
TGTTTGCCACTGCTAAATGCGTCTAAATCGTTCAGAAAGATTATTAATGGCTCTGACTGTTCATTTTTGT
GGCTGGAACTGATGCA
